>Addgene plasmid #71610 | pJK604 | depositor full sequence | sequence record 131686 | pJK604 sequence 4176 bps
TGGCGAATGGG
[124 nt withheld, positions 12-135]
C
[91 nt withheld, positions 137-227]
A
[49 nt withheld, positions 229-277]
CCTTTGACGTTGGAGTCCACGTTCTTT
[37 nt withheld, positions 305-341]
ACCCTATCTCGGTCTATTCTTTTGATTTATAAGGGATTTTGCCGATTTCGGCCTATTGGTTAAAAAATGA
GCTGATTTAACAAAAATTTAACGCGAATTTTAACAAAATATTAACGTTTACAATTTCAGGTGGCACTTTT
CGGGGAAATGTGCGCGGAACCCCTATTTGTTTATTTTTCTAAATACATTCAAATATGTATCCGCTCATGA
GACAATAACCCTGATAAATGCTTCAATAATATTGAAAAAGGAAGAGTATGAGTATTCAACATTTCCGTGT
CGCCCTTATTCCCTTTTTTGCGGCATTTTGCCTTCCTGTTTTTGCTCACCCAGAAACGCTGGTGAAAGTA
AAAGATGCTGAAGATCAGTTGGGTGCACGAGTGGGTTACATCGAACTGGATCTCAACAGCGGTAAGATCC
TTGAGAGTTTTCGCCCCGAAGAACGTTTTCCAATGATGAGCACTTTTAAAGTTCTGCTATGTGGCGCGGT
ATTATCCCGTATTGACGCCGGGCAAGAGCAACTCGGTCGCCGCATACACTATTCTCAGAATGACTTGGTT
GAGTACTCACCAGTCACAGAAAAGCATCTTACGGATGGCATGACAGTAAGAGAATTATGCAGTGCTGCCA
TAACCATGAGTGATAACACTGCGGCCAACTTACTTCTGACAACGATCGGAGGACCGAAGGAGCTAACCGC
TTTTTTGCACAACATGGGGGATCATGTAACTCGCCTTGATCGTTGGGAACCGGAGCTGAATGAAGCCATA
CCAAACGACGAGCGTGACACCACGATGCCTGCAGCAATGGCAACAACGTTGCGCAAACTATTAACTGGCG
AACTACTTACTCTAGCTTCCCGGCAACAATTAATAGACTGGATGGAGGCGGATAAAGTTGCAGGACCACT
TCTGCGCTCGGCCCTTCCGGCTGGCTGGTTTATTGCTGATAAATCTGGAGCCGGTGAGCGTGGGTCTCGC
GGTATCATTGCAGCACTGGGGCCAGATGGTAAGCCCTCCCGTATCGTAGTTATCTACACGACGGGGAGTC
AGGCAACTATGGATGAACGAAATAGACAGATCGCTGAGATAGGTGCCTCACTGATTAAGCATTGGTAACT
GTCAGACCAAGTTTACTCATATATACTTTAGATTGATTTAAAACTTCATTTTTAATTTAAAAGGATCTAG
GTGAAGATCCTTTTTGATAATCTCATGACCAAAATCCCTTAACGTGAGTTTTCGTTCCACTGAGCGTCAG
ACCCCGTAGAAAAGATCAAAGGATCTTCTTGAGATCCTTTTTTTCTGCGCGTAATCTGCTGCTTGCAAAC
AAAAAAACCACCGCTACCAGCGGTGGTTTGTTTGCCGGATCAAGAGCTACCAACTCTTTTTCCGAAGGTA
ACTGGCTTCAGCAGAGCGCAGATACCAAATACTGTCCTTCTAGTGTAGCCGTAGTTAGGCCACCACTTCA
AGAACTCTGTAGCACCGCCTACATACCTCGCTCTGCTAATCCTGTTACCAGTGGCTGCTGCCAGTGGCGA
TAAGTCGTGTCTTACCGGGTTGGACTCAAGACGATAGTTACCGGATAAGGCGCAGCGGTCGGGCTGAACG
GGGGGTTCGTGCACACAGCCCAGCTTGGAGCGAACGACCTACACCGAACTGAGATACCTACAGCGTGAGC
TATGAGAAAGCGCCACGCTTCCCGAAGGGAGAAAGGCGGACAGGTATCCGGTAAGCGGCAGGGTCGGAAC
AGGAGAGCGCACGAGGGAGCTTCCAGGGGGAAACGCCTGGTATCTTTATAGTCCTGTCGGGTTTCGCCAC
CTCTGACTTGAGCGTCGATTTTTGTGATGCTCGTCAGGGGGGCGGAGCCTATGGAAAAACGCCAGCAACG
CGGCCTTTTTACGGTTCCTGGCCTTTTGCTGGCCTTTTGCTCACATGTTCTTTCCTGCGTTATCCCCTGA
TTCTGTGGATAACCGTATTACCGCCTTTGAGTGAGCTGATACCGCTCGCCGCAGCCGAACGACCGAGCGC
AGCGAGTCAGTGAGCGAGGAAGCGGAAGAGCGCCTGATGCGGTATTTTCTCCTTACGCATCTGTGCGGTA
TTTCACACCGCATATATGGTGCACTCTCAGTACAATCTGCTCTGATGCCGCATAGTTAAGCCAGTATACA
CTCCGCTATCGCTACGTGACTGGGTCATGGCTGCGCCCCGACACCCGCCAACACCCGCTGACGCGCCCTG
ACGGGCTTGTCTGCTCCCGGCATCCGCTTACAGACAAGCTGTGACCGTCTCCGGGAGCTGCATGTGTCAG
AGGTTTTCACCGTCATCACCGAAACGCGCGAGGCAGCTGCGGTAAAGCTCATCAGCGTGGTCGTGAAGCG
ATTCACAGATGTCTGCCTGTTCATCCGCGTCCAGCTCGTTGAGTTTCTCCAGAAGCGTTAATGTCTGGCT
TCTGATAAAGCGGGCCATGTTAAGGGCGGTTTTTTCCTGTTTGGTCACTGATGCCTCCGTGTAAGGGGGA
TTTCTGTTCATGGGGGTAATGATACCGATGAAACGAGAGAGGATGCTCACGATACGGGTTACTGATGATG
AACATGCCCGGTTACTGGAACGTTGTGAGGGTAAACAACTGGCGGTATGGATGCGGCGGGACCAGAGAAA
AATCACTCAGGGTCAATGCCAGCGCTTCGTTAATACAGATGTAGGTGTTCCACAGGGTAGCCAGCAGCAT
CCTGCGATGCAGATCCGGAACATAATGGTGCAGGGCGCTGACTTCCGCGTTTCCAGACTTTACGAAACAC
GGAAACCGAAGACCATTCATGTTGTTGCTCAGGTCGCAGACGTTTTGCAGCAGCAGTCGCTTCACGTTCG
CTCGCGTATCGGTGATTCATTCTGCTAACCAGTAAGGCAACCCCGCCAGCCTAGCCGGGTCCTCAACGAC
AGGAGCACGATCATGCGCACCCGTGGCCAGGACCCAACGCTGCCCGAGATCTCGATCCCGCGAAATTAAT
ACGACTCACTATAGGGAGACCACAACGGTTTCCCTCTAGAAATAATTTTGTTTAACTTTAAGAAGGAGAT
ATACATATGATGAGCGAAACCGCCCCCCTGCCCTCTGCTTCCAGTGCTTTAGAAGATAAAGCAGCCTCTG
CCCCCGTTGTGGGCATTATCATGGGCAGCCAGTCAGACTTCGAAACCATGCGCCATGCAGACGCATTGCT
GACAGAGCTGGAAATTCCGCATGAAACCCTCATTGTTTCAGCAAATCGTACGCCAGACCGGTTGGCGGAT
TATGCGCGTACGGCAGCCGAACGCGGCCTGAATGTGATTATTGCTGGGGCCGGTGGAGCTGCACATCTGC
CGGGTATGTGTGCGGCATGGACACGCCTGCCCGTGCTGGGTGTTCCAGTAGAATCTCGCGCTCTTAAAGG
CATGGACAGCCTGCTTTCCATTGTGCAGATGCCCGGCGGCGTGCCTGTGGGCACTTTGGCTATTGGGGCA
TCCGGCGCCAAAAATGCCGCCTTGCTGGCCGCCTCCATTCTTGCACTGTTTAACCCGGCCCTTGCCGCAC
GCCTTGAAACATGGCGCGCATTGCAGACGGCCTCTGTCCCCAACTCTCCCATTACCGAAGATAAATGAGA
ATTCGAGCTCCGTCGACAAGCTTGCGGCCGCACTCGAGCACCACCACCACCACCACTGAGATCCGGCTGC
TAACAAAGCCCGAAAGGAAGCTGAGTTGGCTGCTGCCACCGCTGAGCAATAACTAGCATAACCCCTTGGG
GCCTCTAAACGGGTCTTGAGGGGTTTTTTGCTGAAAGGAGGAACTATATCCGGAT
Features (pLannotate 1.2.2; 13 found; start..end, strand, type, name):
     12..467     +  rep_origin     f1 ori (sequence partly withheld): f1 bacteriophage origin of replication; arrow indicates direction of (+) strand synthesis
    494..598     +  promoter       AmpR promoter: bla
    599..1459    +  CDS            AmpR: β-lactamase; bla; confers resistance to ampicillin, carbenicillin, and related antibiotics
   1630..2218    +  rep_origin     ori: high-copy-number ColE1/pMB1/pBR322/pUC origin of replication
   2404..2546    -  misc_feature   bom: basis of mobility region from pBR322
   2648..2839    -  CDS            rop: Rop protein, which maintains plasmids at low copy number; rop
   2856..3236    +  CDS            YPB1_ECOLX: Protein predicted: Swiss-Prot protein existence level 4. From Escherichia coli.
   3348..3366    +  promoter       T7 promoter: promoter for bacteriophage T7 RNA polymerase
   3398..3420    +  RBS            RBS: efficient ribosome binding site from bacteriophage T7 gene 10 (Olins and Rangwala, 1989)
   3500..3961    +  CDS            purE (fragment): PURE_ECOLI - Experimental evidence at protein level: Swiss-Prot protein existence level 1. Catalyzes the conversion of N5-carboxyaminoimidazole ribonucleotide (N5-CAIR) to 4-carboxy-5-aminoimidazole ribonucleotide (CAIR). From Escherichia coli (strain K12).
   4020..4037    +  CDS            9xHis (fragment): 9xHis affinity tag
   4047..4096    +  CDS            SET1 (fragment): solubility-enhancement tag derived from T7 phage gene 10B
   4104..4151    +  terminator     T7 terminator: transcription terminator for bacteriophage T7 RNA polymerase
