[The description below was written by a language model from this plasmid's Addgene catalogue record and pLannotate feature annotations shown in this document.]
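Description:
pJK604 is a bacterial expression plasmid built on the pET23a backbone (4,176 bp in total) that produces a triple-mutant form of N5-carboxyaminoimidazole ribonucleotide mutase (PurE) from Acetobacter aceti 1023. It is maintained in E. coli through a ColE1/pMB1-type origin and selected with ampicillin via the bla β-lactamase gene and its own promoter. The catalogue lists it as high copy, although the annotation also detects the pBR322-derived bom region and a rop sequence. An f1 phage origin is present as well, which in principle permits single-stranded DNA production.

The purE coding sequence was inserted between the NdeI and EcoRI sites, both of which are retained. This places it downstream of the T7 promoter and the efficient T7 gene 10 ribosome binding site, and upstream of the T7 terminator, so expression depends on a host that supplies T7 RNA polymerase. The encoded protein carries the substitutions Trp34 to Phe, His59 to Asn and Tyr154 to Phe, plus an additional N-terminal methionine. The annotation tool labels the insert as a fragment of E. coli purE, which reflects homology matching rather than the true source; the record assigns it to A. aceti. A vector-derived His-tag sequence lies downstream of the insert, but the record does not say whether it is fused to the product, and no tag is listed.

PurE normally converts N5-CAIR to CAIR in purine biosynthesis. The depositor notes that this variant has no detectable catalytic activity. The record does not state a specific application beyond producing the mutant protein.
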