Addgene plasmid #71610: pJK604
Purpose: Produces Acetobacter aceti 1023 N5-carboxyaminoimidazole ribonucleotide mutase, Trp34>Phe/His59>Asn/Tyr154>Phe mutant (AaPurE1fww-H59N,Y154F)
Depositing lab: T. J. Kappock. Depositing organization: Purdue University.
Backbone
  Vector backbone: pET23a
  Backbone size w/o insert (bp): 3666
  Total vector size (bp): 4176
  Vector type: Bacterial Expression
Growth in bacteria
  Bacterial resistance: Ampicillin, 100 μg/mL
  Growth temperature: 37°C
  Growth strain: DH5alpha
  Copy number: High Copy
Gene/Insert
  Gene/Insert name: N5-carboxyaminoimidazole ribonucleotide mutase (alt names: purE; AZ09_02690)
  Species: Acetobacter aceti 1023
  Mutation: changes tryptophan-34 to phenylalanine, histidine-59 to asparagine, tyrosine-154 to phenylalanine, additional N-terminal methionine
  GenBank ID: AAZ04483.1 KDE21029.1
  Promoter: T7
  Cloning method: Restriction Enzyme; 5′ cloning site NdeI (not destroyed); 3′ cloning site EcoRI (not destroyed)
  Sequencing primers: 5′ T7 promoter; 3′ T7 terminator
Terms and licenses: Academic/Nonprofit Terms; Industry Terms: Not Available to Industry
Depositor comments: The protein produced has no detectable catalytic activity.
How to cite: pJK604 was a gift from T. J. Kappock (Addgene plasmid # 71610 ; http://n2t.net/addgene:71610 ; RRID:Addgene_71610)
