>Addgene plasmid #71610 | pJK604 | addgene partial sequence | sequence record 134206 | T7 5'-TAATACGACTCACTATAGGG-3'
AATAATTTTGTTTAACTTTAAGAAGGAGATATACATATGATGAGCGAAACCGCCCCCCTGCCCTCTGCTT
CCAGTGCTTTAGAAGATAAAGCAGCCTCTGCCCCCGTTGTGGGCATTATCATGGGCAGCCAGTCAGACTT
CGAAACCATGCGCCATGCAGACGCATTGCTGACAGAGCTGGAAATTCCGCATGAAACCCTCATTGTTTCA
GCAAATCGTACGCCAGACCGGTTGGCGGATTATGCGCGTACGGCAGCCGAACGCGGCCTGAATGTGATTA
TTGCTGGGGCCGGTGGAGCTGCACATCTGCCGGGTATGTGTGCGGCATGGACACGCCTGCCCGTGCTGGG
TGTTCCAGTAGAATCTCGCGCTCTTAAAGGCATGGACAGCCTGCTTTCCATTGTGCAGATGCCCGGCGGC
GTGCCTGTGGGCACTTTGGCTATTGGGGCATCCGGCGCCAAAAATGCCGCCTTGCTGGCCGCCTCCATTC
TTGCACTGTTTAACCCGGCCCTTGCCGCACGCCTTGAAACATGGCGCGCATTGCAGACGGCCTCTGTCCC
CAACTCTCCCATTACCGAAGATAAATGAGAATTCGAGCTCCGTCGACAAGCTTGCGGCCGCACTCGAGCA
CCACCACCACCACCACTGAGATCCGGCTGCTAACAAAGCCCGAAAGGAAGCTGAGTTGGCTGCTGCCACC
GCTGAGCAATAACTAGCATAACCCCTTGGGGCCTCTAAACGGGTCTTGAGGGGTTTTTTGCTGAAAGGAG
GAACTATATCCGGATTGGCGAATGGG
[118 nt withheld, positions 797-914]
