>Addgene plasmid #71610 | pJK604 | addgene partial sequence | sequence record 134207 | T7term 5'-GCTAGTTATTGCTCAGCGG-3'
TTTCGGGCTTTGTTAGCAGCCGGATCTCAGTGGTGGTGGTGGTGGTGCTCGAGTGCGGCCGCAAGCTTGT
CGACGGAGCTCGAATTCTCATTTATCTTCGGTAATGGGAGAGTTGGGGACAGAGGCCGTCTGCAATGCGC
GCCATGTTTCAAGGCGTGCGGCAAGGGCCGGGTTAAACAGTGCAAGAATGGAGGCGGCCAGCAAGGCGGC
ATTTTTGGCGCCGGATGCCCCAATAGCCAAAGTGCCCACAGGCACGCCGCCGGGCATCTGCACAATGGAA
AGCAGGCTGTCCATGCCTTTAAGAGCGCGAGATTCTACTGGAACACCCAGCACGGGCAGGCGTGTCCATG
CCGCACACATACCCGGCAGATGTGCAGCTCCACCGGCCCCAGCAATAATCACATTCAGGCCGCGTTCGGC
TGCCGTACGCGCATAATCCGCCAACCGGTCTGGCGTACGATTTGCTGAAACAATGAGGGTTTCATGCGGA
ATTTCCAGCTCTGTCAGCAATGCGTCTGCATGGCGCATGGTTTCGAAGTCTGACTGGCTGCCCATGATAA
TGCCCACAACGGGGGCAGAGGCTGCTTTATCTTCTAAAGCACTGGAAGCAGAGGGCAGGGGGGCGGTTTC
GCTCATCATATGTATATCTCCTTCTTAAAGTTAAACAAAATTATTTCTAGAGGGAAACCGTTGTGGTCTC
CCTATAGTGAGTCGTATTAATTTCGCGGGATCGAGATCTCGGGCAGCGTTGGGTCCTGGCCACGGGTGCG
CATGATCGTGCTCCTGTCGTTGAGGACCCGGCTAGGCTGGCGGGGTTGCCTTACTGGTTAGCAGAATGAA
TCACCGATACGCGAGCGAACGTGAAGCGACTGCTGCTGCAAAACGTCTGCGACCTGAGCAACAACATGAA
TGGTCTTCGGTTTCCGTGTTTCGTAAAGTCTGGAAACGCGGAAGTCAGCGCCCTGCACCATTATGTTCCG
GA
